Addgene plasmid #203651: pUBC-Pfv-Sapphire_PURO
Purpose: Mammalian lentiviral vector for the expression of the Sapphire-tagged 40nm GEM under the UBC promoter, with a puromycin selection marker.
Depositing lab: Liam Holt. Publication: nucGEMs probe the biophysical properties of the nucleoplasm. Shu T et al.. bioRxiv 2022 10.1101/2021.11.18.469159.
Backbone
  Vector backbone: pLVX
  Vector type: Lentiviral
  Selectable markers: Puromycin
Growth in bacteria
  Bacterial resistance: Ampicillin, 100 μg/mL
  Growth temperature: 37°C
  Growth strain: NEB Stable
  Copy number: High Copy
Gene/Insert
  Gene/Insert name: PfV
  Species: Pyrococcus furiosus
  Tag / fusion protein: Sapphire (C terminal on insert)
  Cloning method: Gibson Cloning
Terms and licenses: Academic/Nonprofit Terms; Industry Terms: Not Available to Industry
Depositor comments: Please visit https://doi.org/10.1101/2021.11.18.469159 for bioRxiv preprint.
How to cite: pUBC-Pfv-Sapphire_PURO was a gift from Liam Holt (Addgene plasmid # 203651 ; http://n2t.net/addgene:203651 ; RRID:Addgene_203651)
