[The description below was written by a language model from this plasmid's Addgene catalogue record and pLannotate feature annotations shown in this document.]
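Description:
pUBC-Pfv-Sapphire_PURO is a 10.4 kb HIV-1-derived lentiviral transfer vector built on the pLVX backbone for stable expression of a fluorescent nanoparticle probe in mammalian cells. In bacteria it is maintained through a high-copy ColE1/pUC-type origin and selected with ampicillin via the β-lactamase gene. Remnants of the lac promoter/operator region and an SV40 polyadenylation signal also sit in the plasmid backbone outside the viral unit.

The viral cassette is bounded by two elements that the automated annotation calls truncated HIV-1 LTRs, each preceded by a nef-derived fragment. It carries the Ψ packaging signal with an adjoining gag fragment, the Rev response element for Rev-dependent nuclear export of the genomic RNA, and the cPPT/CTS, which aids nuclear import of the reverse-transcribed genome. Downstream, the human ubiquitin C promoter drives the payload: PfV from Pyrococcus furiosus fused at its C terminus to Sapphire, a long-Stokes-shift Aequorea-derived fluorescent protein. The feature table does not annotate PfV itself, but the roughly 1.1 kb unannotated gap between the UbC promoter and the Sapphire coding sequence is where it would be expected to lie. A separate mouse PGK promoter drives puromycin N-acetyltransferase for selection of transduced cells, and a WPRE after this marker enhances transcript stability and expression.

According to the record, the fusion forms the Sapphire-tagged 40 nm GEM. The associated publication uses such particles as probes of the biophysical properties of the cellular interior, including the nucleoplasm. The record does not annotate any localization signal in this construct.
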