Features (pLannotate 1.2.2; 22 found; start..end, strand, type, name):
      9..338     +  CDS            nef (fragment): NEF_HV1BR - Experimental evidence at protein level: Swiss-Prot protein existence level 1. Extracellular Nef protein targets CD4(+) T-lymphocytes for apoptosis by interacting with CXCR4 surface receptors (PubMed:14990729). From Human immunodeficiency virus type 1 group M subtype B (isolate BRU/LAI) (HIV-1).
    386..643     +  LTR            5' LTR (truncated): truncated 5' long terminal repeat (LTR) from HIV-1
    690..815     +  misc_feature   HIV-1 Ψ: packaging signal of human immunodeficiency virus type 1
    799..1137    +  CDS            HIV-1 gag (fragment): gag protein from human immunodeficiency virus 1; gag
   1312..1545    +  misc_feature   RRE: The Rev response element (RRE) of HIV-1 allows for Rev-dependent mRNA export from the nucleus to the cytoplasm.
   1922..2022    +  CDS            Rev (fragment): human immunodeficiency virus 1 (HIV-1) Rev protein; rev; enhances nuclear export of unspliced and incompletely spliced viral mRNAs
   2037..2152    +  misc_feature   cPPT/CTS: central polypurine tract and central termination sequence of HIV-1 (lacking the first T)
   2198..3409    +  promoter       UbC promoter: human ubiquitin C promoter
   4511..5224    +  CDS            Sapphire: Sapphire is a basic (constitutively fluorescent) long stokes shift fluorescent protein published in 1998, derived from Aequorea victoria. It is reported to be a rapidly-maturing weak dimer with low acid sensitivity.
   5253..5752    +  promoter       PGK promoter: mouse phosphoglycerate kinase 1 promoter
   5773..6372    +  CDS            PuroR: puromycin N-acetyltransferase; pac from Streptomyces alboniger; confers resistance to puromycin
   6385..6973    +  misc_feature   WPRE: woodchuck hepatitis virus posttranscriptional regulatory element
   6990..7508    +  CDS            nef (fragment): NEF_HV1BR - Experimental evidence at protein level: Swiss-Prot protein existence level 1. Extracellular Nef protein targets CD4(+) T-lymphocytes for apoptosis by interacting with CXCR4 surface receptors (PubMed:14990729). From Human immunodeficiency virus type 1 group M subtype B (isolate BRU/LAI) (HIV-1).
   7556..7813    +  LTR            5' LTR (truncated): truncated 5' long terminal repeat (LTR) from HIV-1
   7965..7981    -  protein_bind   lac operator: The lac repressor binds to the lac operator to inhibit transcription in E. coli. This inhibition can be relieved by adding lactose or isopropyl-β-D-thiogalactopyranoside (IPTG). lac repressor encoded by lacI
   7989..8019    -  promoter       lac promoter: promoter for the E. coli lac operon
   8034..8055    -  protein_bind   CAP binding site: CAP binding activates transcription in the presence of cAMP. E. coli catabolite activator protein
   8068..8160    -  CDS            lacI (fragment): lac repressor; lacI; The lac repressor binds to the lac operator to inhibit transcription in E. coli. This inhibition can be relieved by adding lactose or isopropyl-β-D-thiogalactopyranoside (IPTG).
   8343..8931    -  rep_origin     ori: high-copy-number ColE1/pMB1/pBR322/pUC origin of replication
   9102..9962    -  CDS            AmpR: β-lactamase; bla; confers resistance to ampicillin, carbenicillin, and related antibiotics
   9963..10067   -  promoter       AmpR promoter: bla
  10115..10249   +  polyA_signal   SV40 poly(A) signal: SV40 polyadenylation signal
>Addgene plasmid #203651 | pUBC-Pfv-Sapphire_PURO | addgene full sequence | sequence record 402481 | Addgene NGS Result
CTTAGTAGTTGGAAGGGCTAATTCACTCCCAAAGAAGACAAGATATCCTTGATCTGTGGATCTACCACAC
ACAAGGCTACTTCCCTGATTAGCAGAACTACACACCAGGGCCAGGGGTCAGATATCCACTGACCTTTGGA
TGGTGCTACAAGCTAGTACCAGTTGAGCCAGATAAGGTAGAAGAGGCCAATAAAGGAGAGAACACCAGCT
TGTTACACCCTGTGAGCCTGCATGGGATGGATGACCCGGAGAGAGAAGTGTTAGAGTGGAGGTTTGACAG
CCGCCTAGCATTTCATCACGTGGCCCGAGAGCTGCATCCGGAGTACTTCAAGAACTGCTGATATCGAGCT
TGCTACAAGGGACTTTCCGCTGGGGACTTTCCAGGGAGGCGTGGCCTGGGCGGGACTGGGGAGTGGCGAG
CCCTCAGATCCTGCATATAAGCAGCTGCTTTTTGCCTGTACTGGGTCTCTCTGGTTAGACCAGATCTGAG
CCTGGGAGCTCTCTGGCTAACTAGGGAACCCACTGCTTAAGCCTCAATAAAGCTTGCCTTGAGTGCTTCA
AGTAGTGTGTGCCCGTCTGTTGTGTGACTCTGGTAACTAGAGATCCCTCAGACCCTTTTAGTCAGTGTGG
AAAATCTCTAGCAGTGGCGCCCGAACAGGGACTTGAAAGCGAAAGGGAAACCAGAGGAGCTCTCTCGACG
CAGGACTCGGCTTGCTGAAGCGCGCACGGCAAGAGGCGAGGGGCGGCGACTGGTGAGTACGCCAAAAATT
TTGACTAGCGGAGGCTAGAAGGAGAGAGATGGGTGCGAGAGCGTCAGTATTAAGCGGGGGAGAATTAGAT
CGCGATGGGAAAAAATTCGGTTAAGGCCAGGGGGAAAGAAAAAATATAAATTAAAACATATAGTATGGGC
AAGCAGGGAGCTAGAACGATTCGCAGTTAATCCTGGCCTGTTAGAAACATCAGAAGGCTGTAGACAAATA
CTGGGACAGCTACAACCATCCCTTCAGACAGGATCAGAAGAACTTAGATCATTATATAATACAGTAGCAA
CCCTCTATTGTGTGCATCAAAGGATAGAGATAAAAGACACCAAGGAAGCTTTAGACAAGATAGAGGAAGA
GCAAAACAAAAGTAAGACCACCGCACAGCAAGCGGCCGGCCGCTGATCTTCAGACCTGGAGGAGGAGATA
TGAGGGACAATTGGAGAAGTGAATTATATAAATATAAAGTAGTAAAAATTGAACCATTAGGAGTAGCACC
CACCAAGGCAAAGAGAAGAGTGGTGCAGAGAGAAAAAAGAGCAGTGGGAATAGGAGCTTTGTTCCTTGGG
TTCTTGGGAGCAGCAGGAAGCACTATGGGCGCAGCGTCAATGACGCTGACGGTACAGGCCAGACAATTAT
TGTCTGGTATAGTGCAGCAGCAGAACAATTTGCTGAGGGCTATTGAGGCGCAACAGCATCTGTTGCAACT
CACAGTCTGGGGCATCAAGCAGCTCCAGGCAAGAATCCTGGCTGTGGAAAGATACCTAAAGGATCAACAG
CTCCTGGGGATTTGGGGTTGCTCTGGAAAACTCATTTGCACCACTGCTGTGCCTTGGAATGCTAGTTGGA
GTAATAAATCTCTGGAACAGATTTGGAATCACACGACCTGGATGGAGTGGGACAGAGAAATTAACAATTA
CACAAGCTTAATACACTCCTTAATTGAAGAATCGCAAAACCAGCAAGAAAAGAATGAACAAGAATTATTG
GAATTAGATAAATGGGCAAGTTTGTGGAATTGGTTTAACATAACAAATTGGCTGTGGTATATAAAATTAT
TCATAATGATAGTAGGAGGCTTGGTAGGTTTAAGAATAGTTTTTGCTGTACTTTCTATAGTGAATAGAGT
TAGGCAGGGATATTCACCATTATCGTTTCAGACCCACCTCCCAACCCCGAGGGGACCCGACAGGCCCGAA
GGAATAGAAGAAGAAGGTGGAGAGAGAGACAGAGACAGATCCATTCGATTAGTGAACGGATCTCGACGGT
ATCGCCTTTAAAAGAAAAGGGGGGATTGGGGGGTACAGTGCAGGGGAAAGAATAGTAGACATAATAGCAA
CAGACATACAAACTAAAGAATTACAAAAACAAATTACAAAAATTCAAAATTTTCGGGTTTATTACAGGGA
CAGCAGAGATCCAGTTTATTTAATTAAGGCCTCCGCGCCGGGTTTTGGCGCCTCCCGCGGGCGCCCCCCT
CCTCACGGCGAGCGCTGCCACGTCAGACGAAGGGCGCAGCGAGCGTCCTGATCCTTCCGCCCGGACGCTC
AGGACAGCGGCCCGCTGCTCATAAGACTCGGCCTTAGAACCCCAGTATCAGCAGAAGGACATTTTAGGAC
GGGACTTGGGTGACTCTAGGGCACTGGTTTTCTTTCCAGAGAGCGGAACAGGCGAGGAAAAGTAGTCCCT
TCTCGGCGATTCTGCGGAGGGATCTCCGTGGGGCGGTGAACGCCGATGATTATATAAGGACGCGCCGGGT
GTGGCACAGCTAGTTCCGTCGCAGCCGGGATTTGGGTCGCGGTTCTTGTTTGTGGATCGCTGTGATCGTC
ACTTGGTGAGTAGCGGGCTGCTGGGCTGGCCGGGGCTTTCGTGGCCGCCGGGCCGCTCGGTGGGACGGAA
GCGTGTGGAGAGACCGCCAAGGGCTGTAGTCTGGGTCCGCGAGCAAGGTTGCCCTGAACTGGGGGTTGGG
GGGAGCGCAGCAAAATGGCGGCTGTTCCCGAGTCTTGAATGGAAGACGCTTGTGAGGCGGGCTGTGAGGT
CGTTGAAACAAGGTGGGGGGCATGGTGGGCGGCAAGAACCCAAGGTCTTGAGGCCTTCGCTAATGCGGGA
AAGCTCTTATTCGGGTGAGATGGGCTGGGGCACCATCTGGGGACCCTGACGTGAAGTTTGTCACTGACTG
GAGAACTCGGTTTGTCGTCTGTTGCGGGGGCGGCAGTTATGGCGGTGCCGTTGGGCAGTGCACCCGTACC
TTTGGGAGCGCGCGCCCTCGTCGTGTCGTGACGTCACCCGTTCTGTTGGCTTATAATGCAGGGTGGGGCC
ACCTGCCGGTAGGTGTGCGGTAGGCTTTTCTCCGTCGCAGGACGCAGGGTTCGGGCCTAGGGTAGGCTCT
CCTGAATCGACAGGCGCCGGACCTCTGGTGAGGGGAGGGATAAGTGAGGCGTCAGTTTCTTTGGTCGGTT
TTATGTACCTATCTTCTTAAGTAGCTGAAGCTCCGGTTTTGAACTATGCGCTCGGGGTTGGCGAGTGTGT
TTTGTGAAGTTTTTTAGGCACCTTTTGAAATGTAATCATTTGGGTCAATATGTAATTTTCAGTGTTAGAC
TAGTAAATTGTCCGCTAAATTCTGGCCGTTTTTGGCTTTTTTGTTAGACGAATTCGCCACCATGTCTAGA
CTCTCTATCAACCCGACATTGATAAACCGGGACAAACCGTATACTAAAGAAGAACTTATGGAAATCCTGC
GGCTGGCAATCATTGCTGAGTTGGACGCGATCAACCTCTATGAACAGATGGCACGGTATTCTGAAGATGA
GAACGTAAGGAAGATTCTCCTTGACGTCGCTCGGGAGGAGAAGGCGCACGTGGGTGAGTTTATGGCACTC
CTTCTTAACCTTGACCCTGAGCAAGTGACTGAGTTGAAAGGCGGCTTCGAAGAGGTAAAAGAACTGACAG
GCATTGAAGCCCATATTAACGATAATAAAAAAGAAGAGTCCAACGTCGAATATTTTGAAAAACTCCGCTC
CGCTCTGTTGGATGGAGTAAATAAGGGGAGGAGTCTCCTTAAGCATCTGCCAGTTACACGCATAGAAGGG
CAGTCCTTTCGAGTAGACATTATTAAATTTGAGGATGGGGTGCGCGTCGTTAAACAGGAATACAAGCCCA
TTCCACTTCTCAAAAAGAAATTTTACGTAGGAATTAGAGAACTGAATGATGGTACGTACGACGTTTCTAT
TGCCACGAAGGCAGGTGAATTGTTGGTTAAGGACGAGGAAAGCCTTGTGATAAGAGAAATCCTGTCAACT
GAAGGGATAAAGAAAATGAAGTTGAGTAGCTGGGACAATCCCGAGGAGGCGCTGAATGATCTTATGAATG
CCCTTCAGGAAGCCTCTAATGCTTCCGCTGGACCTTTCGGTCTGATAATTAATCCAAAGAGATACGCGAA
ACTTCTTAAAATCTATGAGAAATCAGGAAAAATGTTGGTAGAAGTGCTGAAAGAAATTTTTCGGGGTGGC
ATCATAGTCACACTGAACATAGATGAAAACAAGGTTATTATTTTTGCAAATACTCCAGCGGTGCTTGACG
TAGTTGTTGGGCAGGACGTAACGCTCCAGGAATTGGGACCTGAGGGGGACGACGTGGCCTTTTTGGTGTC
AGAAGCCATCGGCATCCGAATAAAGAACCCCGAAGCGATTGTTGTCCTCGAATGGTCAGGGTCAGGTTCT
GGCTCAGGTAGCGGGAGTGGGCGGCCGCTGATGTCTAAGGGGGAGGAGCTTTTCACAGGTGTAGTACCTA
TTCTTGTTGAATTGGATGGCGATGTCAATGGACACAAATTCTCCGTCTCAGGGGAGGGAGAGGGAGACGC
TACCTATGGAAAGTTGACTCTCAAATTCATCTGCACAACGGGTAAGTTGCCGGTCCCTTGGCCGACACTC
GTTACTACGTTCAGCTATGGAGTACAGTGTTTCGCGCGCTACCCCGACCATATGAAACAACACGACTTTT
TCAAATCCGCAATGCCCGAGGGATACGTTCAGGAACGGACTATTTTCTTTAAAGACGACGGTAATTACAA
AACACGCGCCGAAGTTAAGTTCGAAGGAGATACTTTGGTTAACCGAATAGAGCTGAAAGGCATTGATTTC
AAAGAGGACGGGAACATCCTGGGTCATAAACTTGAGTATAATTTTAATTCCCACAACGTGTATATAATGG
CAGATAAACAGAAGAATGGCATCAAGGTTAACTTCAAGATTCGGCACAATATTGAAGACGGTAGTGTACA
GCTGGCTGACCACTATCAGCAGAATACGCCAATTGGTGATGGGCCCGTCTTGTTGCCAGATAATCACTAC
CTCTCAATCCAGAGTGCCCTTAGTAAAGATCCAAACGAAAAGCGGGACCACATGGTTTTGTTGGAGTTTG
TCACAGCTGCTGGGATTACCCACGGGATAGACGAGTTGTATAAATGACTCGATAGCCTGCAGGAATTCTA
CCGGGTAGGGGAGGCGCTTTTCCCAAGGCAGTCTGGAGCATGCGCTTTAGCAGCCCCGCTGGGCACTTGG
CGCTACACAAGTGGCCTCTGGCCTCGCACACATTCCACATCCACCGGTAGGCGCCAACCGGCTCCGTTCT
TTGGTGGCCCCTTCGCGCCACCTTCTACTCCTCCCCTAGTCAGGAAGTTCCCCCCCGCCCCGCAGCTCGC
GTCGTGCAGGACGTGACAAATGGAAGTAGCACGTCTCACTAGTCTCGTGCAGATGGACAGCACCGCTGAG
CAATGGAAGCGGGTAGGCCTTTGGGGCAGCGGCCAATAGCAGCTTTGCTCCTTCGCTTTCTGGGCTCAGA
GGCTGGGAAGGGGTGGGTCCGGGGGCGGGCTCAGGGGCGGGCTCAGGGGCGGGGCGGGCGCCCGAAGGTC
CTCCGGAGGCCCGGCATTCTGCACGCTTCAAAAGCGCACGTCTGCCGCGCTGTTCTCCTCTTCCTCATCT
CCGGGCCTTTCGACCTGCAGCCCAAGCTTACCATGACCGAGTACAAGCCCACGGTGCGCCTCGCCACCCG
CGACGACGTCCCCAGGGCCGTACGCACCCTCGCCGCCGCGTTCGCCGACTACCCCGCCACGCGCCACACC
GTCGATCCGGACCGCCACATCGAGCGGGTCACCGAGCTGCAAGAACTCTTCCTCACGCGCGTCGGGCTCG
ACATCGGCAAGGTGTGGGTCGCGGACGACGGCGCCGCGGTGGCGGTCTGGACCACGCCGGAGAGCGTCGA
AGCGGGGGCGGTGTTCGCCGAGATCGGCCCGCGCATGGCCGAGTTGAGCGGTTCCCGGCTGGCCGCGCAG
CAACAGATGGAAGGCCTCCTGGCGCCGCACCGGCCCAAGGAGCCCGCGTGGTTCCTGGCCACCGTCGGCG
TCTCGCCCGACCACCAGGGCAAGGGTCTGGGCAGCGCCGTCGTGCTCCCCGGAGTGGAGGCGGCCGAGCG
CGCCGGGGTGCCCGCCTTCCTGGAGACCTCCGCGCCCCGCAACCTCCCCTTCTACGAGCGGCTCGGCTTC
ACCGTCACCGCCGACGTCGAGGTGCCCGAAGGACCGCGCACCTGGTGCATGACCCGCAAGCCCGGTGCCT
GACGCGTCTGGAACAATCAACCTCTGGATTACAAAATTTGTGAAAGATTGACTGGTATTCTTAACTATGT
TGCTCCTTTTACGCTATGTGGATACGCTGCTTTAATGCCTTTGTATCATGCTATTGCTTCCCGTATGGCT
TTCATTTTCTCCTCCTTGTATAAATCCTGGTTGCTGTCTCTTTATGAGGAGTTGTGGCCCGTTGTCAGGC
AACGTGGCGTGGTGTGCACTGTGTTTGCTGACGCAACCCCCACTGGTTGGGGCATTGCCACCACCTGTCA
GCTCCTTTCCGGGACTTTCGCTTTCCCCCTCCCTATTGCCACGGCGGAACTCATCGCCGCCTGCCTTGCC
CGCTGCTGGACAGGGGCTCGGCTGTTGGGCACTGACAATTCCGTGGTGTTGTCGGGGAAGCTGACGTCCT
TTCCATGGCTGCTCGCCTGTGTTGCCACCTGGATTCTGCGCGGGACGTCCTTCTGCTACGTCCCTTCGGC
CCTCAATCCAGCGGACCTTCCTTCCCGCGGCCTGCTGCCGGCTCTGCGGCCTCTTCCGCGTCTTCGCCTT
CGCCCTCAGACGAGTCGGATCTCCCTTTGGGCCGCCTCCCCGCCTGGAATTAATTCTGCAGTCGAGACCT
AGAAAAACATGGAGCAATCACAAGTAGCAATACAGCAGCTACCAATGCTGATTGTGCCTGGCTAGAAGCA
CAAGAGGAGGAGGAGGTGGGTTTTCCAGTCACACCTCAGGTACCTTTAAGACCAATGACTTACAAGGCAG
CTGTAGATCTTAGCCACTTTTTAAAAGAAAAGAGGGGACTGGAAGGGCTAATTCACTCCCAACGAAGACA
AGATATCCTTGATCTGTGGATCTACCACACACAAGGCTACTTCCCTGATTAGCAGAACTACACACCAGGG
CCAGGGGTCAGATATCCACTGACCTTTGGATGGTGCTACAAGCTAGTACCAGTTGAGCCAGATAAGGTAG
AAGAGGCCAATAAAGGAGAGAACACCAGCTTGTTACACCCTGTGAGCCTGCATGGGATGGATGACCCGGA
GAGAGAAGTGTTAGAGTGGAGGTTTGACAGCCGCCTAGCATTTCATCACGTGGCCCGAGAGCTGCATCCG
GAGTACTTCAAGAACTGCTGATATCGAGCTTGCTACAAGGGACTTTCCGCTGGGGACTTTCCAGGGAGGC
GTGGCCTGGGCGGGACTGGGGAGTGGCGAGCCCTCAGATCCTGCATATAAGCAGCTGCTTTTTGCCTGTA
CTGGGTCTCTCTGGTTAGACCAGATCTGAGCCTGGGAGCTCTCTGGCTAACTAGGGAACCCACTGCTTAA
GCCTCAATAAAGCTTGCCTTGAGTGCTTCAAGTAGTGTGTGCCCGTCTGTTGTGTGACTCTGGTAACTAG
AGATCCCTCAGACCCTTTTAGTCAGTGTGGAAAATCTCTAGCAGTAGTAGTTCATGTCATCTTATTATTC
AGTATTTATAACTTGCAAAGAAATGAATATCAGAGAGTGAGAGGCCTTGACATTGCTAGCGTTTACCGTC
GACCTCTAGCTAGAGCTTGGCGTAATCATGGTCATAGCTGTTTCCTGTGTGAAATTGTTATCCGCTCACA
ATTCCACACAACATACGAGCCGGAAGCATAAAGTGTAAAGCCTGGGGTGCCTAATGAGTGAGCTAACTCA
CATTAATTGCGTTGCGCTCACTGCCCGCTTTCCAGTCGGGAAACCTGTCGTGCCAGCTGCATTAATGAAT
CGGCCAACGCGCGGGGAGAGGCGGTTTGCGTATTGGGCGCTCTTCCGCTTCCTCGCTCACTGACTCGCTG
CGCTCGGTCGTTCGGCTGCGGCGAGCGGTATCAGCTCACTCAAAGGCGGTAATACGGTTATCCACAGAAT
CAGGGGATAACGCAGGAAAGAACATGTGAGCAAAAGGCCAGCAAAAGGCCAGGAACCGTAAAAAGGCCGC
GTTGCTGGCGTTTTTCCATAGGCTCCGCCCCCCTGACGAGCATCACAAAAATCGACGCTCAAGTCAGAGG
TGGCGAAACCCGACAGGACTATAAAGATACCAGGCGTTTCCCCCTGGAAGCTCCCTCGTGCGCTCTCCTG
TTCCGACCCTGCCGCTTACCGGATACCTGTCCGCCTTTCTCCCTTCGGGAAGCGTGGCGCTTTCTCATAG
CTCACGCTGTAGGTATCTCAGTTCGGTGTAGGTCGTTCGCTCCAAGCTGGGCTGTGTGCACGAACCCCCC
GTTCAGCCCGACCGCTGCGCCTTATCCGGTAACTATCGTCTTGAGTCCAACCCGGTAAGACACGACTTAT
CGCCACTGGCAGCAGCCACTGGTAACAGGATTAGCAGAGCGAGGTATGTAGGCGGTGCTACAGAGTTCTT
GAAGTGGTGGCCTAACTACGGCTACACTAGAAGAACAGTATTTGGTATCTGCGCTCTGCTGAAGCCAGTT
ACCTTCGGAAAAAGAGTTGGTAGCTCTTGATCCGGCAAACAAACCACCGCTGGTAGCGGTGGTTTTTTTG
TTTGCAAGCAGCAGATTACGCGCAGAAAAAAAGGATCTCAAGAAGATCCTTTGATCTTTTCTACGGGGTC
TGACGCTCAGTGGAACGAAAACTCACGTTAAGGGATTTTGGTCATGAGATTATCAAAAAGGATCTTCACC
TAGATCCTTTTAAATTAAAAATGAAGTTTTAAATCAATCTAAAGTATATATGAGTAAACTTGGTCTGACA
GTTACCAATGCTTAATCAGTGAGGCACCTATCTCAGCGATCTGTCTATTTCGTTCATCCATAGTTGCCTG
ACTCCCCGTCGTGTAGATAACTACGATACGGGAGGGCTTACCATCTGGCCCCAGTGCTGCAATGATACCG
CGAGACCCACGCTCACCGGCTCCAGATTTATCAGCAATAAACCAGCCAGCCGGAAGGGCCGAGCGCAGAA
GTGGTCCTGCAACTTTATCCGCCTCCATCCAGTCTATTAATTGTTGCCGGGAAGCTAGAGTAAGTAGTTC
GCCAGTTAATAGTTTGCGCAACGTTGTTGCCATTGCTACAGGCATCGTGGTGTCACGCTCGTCGTTTGGT
ATGGCTTCATTCAGCTCCGGTTCCCAACGATCAAGGCGAGTTACATGATCCCCCATGTTGTGCAAAAAAG
CGGTTAGCTCCTTCGGTCCTCCGATCGTTGTCAGAAGTAAGTTGGCCGCAGTGTTATCACTCATGGTTAT
GGCAGCACTGCATAATTCTCTTACTGTCATGCCATCCGTAAGATGCTTTTCTGTGACTGGTGAGTACTCA
ACCAAGTCATTCTGAGAATAGTGTATGCGGCGACCGAGTTGCTCTTGCCCGGCGTCAATACGGGATAATA
CCGCGCCACATAGCAGAACTTTAAAAGTGCTCATCATTGGAAAACGTTCTTCGGGGCGAAAACTCTCAAG
GATCTTACCGCTGTTGAGATCCAGTTCGATGTAACCCACTCGTGCACCCAACTGATCTTCAGCATCTTTT
ACTTTCACCAGCGTTTCTGGGTGAGCAAAAACAGGAAGGCAAAATGCCGCAAAAAAGGGAATAAGGGCGA
CACGGAAATGTTGAATACTCATACTCTTCCTTTTTCAATATTATTGAAGCATTTATCAGGGTTATTGTCT
CATGAGCGGATACATATTTGAATGTATTTAGAAAAATAAACAAATAGGGGTTCCGCGCACATTTCCCCGA
AAAGTGCCACCTGACGTCGACGGATCGGGAGATCAACTTGTTTATTGCAGCTTATAATGGTTACAAATAA
AGCAATAGCATCACAAATTTCACAAATAAAGCATTTTTTTCACTGCATTCTAGTTGTGGTTTGTCCAAAC
TCATCAATGTATCTTATCATGTCTGGATCAACTGGATAACTCAAGCTAACCAAAATCATCCCAAACTTCC
CACCCCATACCCTATTACCACTGCCAATTACCTGTGGTTTCATTTACTCTAAACCTGTGATTCCTCTGAA
TTATTTTCATTTTAAAGAAATTGTATTTGTTAAATATGTACTACAAA
